Addgene plasmid #146507: pCIneo-lambdaN-HA-HsTNRC6A_1-1248_H
Purpose: Mammalian Expression of HsTNRC6A_1-1248
Depositing lab: Elisa Izaurralde. Depositing organization: Max Planck Institute for Developmental Biology. Publication: A C-terminal silencing domain in GW182 is essential for miRNA function. Eulalio A, Helms S, Fritzsch C, Fauser M, Izaurralde E. RNA. 2009 Jun;15(6):1067-77. doi: 10.1261/rna.1605509. Epub 2009 Apr 21. PubMed 19383769.
Backbone
  Vector backbone: pCI-neo
  Vector type: Mammalian Expression
Growth in bacteria
  Bacterial resistance: Ampicillin, 100 μg/mL
  Growth temperature: 37°C
  Growth strain: DH5alpha
  Copy number: High Copy
Gene/Insert
  Gene/Insert name: HsTNRC6A_1-1248
  Species: H. sapiens (human)
  Mutation: 254-1962 truncated version of the sequence given by UNiProt.: Q8NDV7-2
  Entrez Gene: TNRC6A (a.k.a. CAGH26, FAME6, GW1, GW182, TNRC6)
  Cloning method: Unknown
Terms and licenses: Academic/Nonprofit Terms; Industry Terms: Not Available to Industry
Depositor comments: Plasmids from this collection were made available to the research community and donated after the lab closed. Please note that the sequence provided by the depositing laboratory may be theoretical/predicted or based on Sanger sequencing results. There may be discrepancies between sequencing results obtained by Addgene and the depositor sequence. If an Addgene verified sequence is not available, please contact before placing your order to request that our lab fully sequence the plasmid.
How to cite: pCIneo-lambdaN-HA-HsTNRC6A_1-1248_H was a gift from Elisa Izaurralde (Addgene plasmid # 146507 ; http://n2t.net/addgene:146507 ; RRID:Addgene_146507)
