[The description below was written by a language model from this plasmid's Addgene catalogue record and pLannotate feature annotations shown in this document.]
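Description:
pCIneo-lambdaN-HA-HsTNRC6A_1-1248_H is a 9,288 nt mammalian expression plasmid built on the pCI-neo backbone. It is propagated in E. coli through a high-copy ColE1/pUC-type origin with ampicillin selection (β-lactamase under its own promoter), and an f1 origin is also present for single-stranded DNA production. For mammalian cells, the backbone carries a neomycin phosphotransferase gene driven by the SV40 enhancer/early promoter and terminated by a synthetic poly(A) signal, which would allow G418 selection of stable transfectants.

The expression cassette uses the human CMV immediate-early enhancer and promoter followed by a chimeric β-globin/immunoglobulin intron, which generally improves transcript processing and expression, and ends in an SV40 polyadenylation signal. A T7 promoter upstream and a partial T3 promoter downstream flank the insert. The payload is a fragment of human TNRC6A (GW182), a scaffold protein that associates with Argonaute proteins and recruits deadenylase complexes during miRNA-mediated silencing. The name designates residues 1–1248, while the mutation field describes the clone as a 254–1962 truncated version of a UniProt isoform sequence; the record does not explain how these two numbering schemes relate. The plasmid name indicates N-terminal lambdaN and HA tags, although these were not separately annotated in the feature table, where the TNRC6A coding fragment is the only annotated feature in that region.

The lambdaN peptide binds boxB RNA hairpins, so constructs of this type are typically used in tethering assays, where the fusion protein is artificially recruited to a boxB-containing reporter mRNA to test its silencing activity independently of miRNA targeting. The HA tag permits detection or immunoprecipitation. This fits the associated study mapping silencing domains in GW182 proteins.
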