Features (pLannotate 1.2.2; 19 found; start..end, strand, type, name):
    140..517     +  enhancer       CMV enhancer: human cytomegalovirus immediate early enhancer
    518..729     +  promoter       CMV promoter: human cytomegalovirus (CMV) immediate early promoter
    890..1022    +  intron         chimeric intron: chimera between introns from human β-globin and immunoglobulin heavy chain genes
   1067..1085    +  promoter       T7 promoter: promoter for bacteriophage T7 RNA polymerase
   1128..4949    +  CDS            TNRC6A (fragment): TNR6A_HUMAN - Also known as CAGH26, KIAA1460, TNRC6. Experimental evidence at protein level: Swiss-Prot protein existence level 1. Plays a role in RNA-mediated gene silencing by both micro- RNAs (miRNAs) and short interfering RNAs (siRNAs). Required for miRNA- dependent repression of translation and for siRNA-dependent endonucleolytic cleavage of complementary mRNAs by argonaute family proteins. As a scaffolding protein, associates with argonaute proteins bound to partially complementary mRNAs, and can simultaneously recruit CCR4-NOT and PAN deadenylase complexes. From Homo sapiens (Human).
   4961..4978    -  promoter       T3 promoter (fragment): promoter for bacteriophage T3 RNA polymerase
   4987..5116    -  polyA_signal   SV40 poly(A) signal: SV40 polyadenylation signal
   5136..5204    -  CDS            large T antigen (fragment): large T antigen from SV40 (simian virus 40)
   5228..5295    +  CDS            lacZα (fragment): LacZα fragment of β-galactosidase; lacZ fragment
   5299..5727    +  rep_origin     f1 ori (sequence partly withheld): f1 bacteriophage origin of replication; arrow indicates direction of (+) strand synthesis
   5755..5806    -  misc_feature   bom (fragment): basis of mobility region from pBR322
   5871..6228    +  promoter       SV40 promoter: SV40 enhancer and early promoter
   6279..7070    +  CDS            neo: KKA2_KLEPN - Also known as kan, nptII. Experimental evidence at protein level: Swiss-Prot protein existence level 1. Resistance to kanamycin, neomycin, paromomycin, ribostamycin, butirosin and gentamicin B. From Klebsiella pneumoniae.
   7137..7185    +  polyA_signal   poly(A) signal: synthetic polyadenylation signal
   7205..7259    -  misc_feature   bom (fragment): basis of mobility region from pBR322
   7361..7396    -  CDS            rop (fragment): Rop protein, which maintains plasmids at low copy number; rop
   7491..7595    +  promoter       AmpR promoter: bla
   7596..8456    +  CDS            AmpR: β-lactamase; bla; confers resistance to ampicillin, carbenicillin, and related antibiotics
   8627..9215    +  rep_origin     ori: high-copy-number ColE1/pMB1/pBR322/pUC origin of replication
>Addgene plasmid #146507 | pCIneo-lambdaN-HA-HsTNRC6A_1-1248_H | depositor full sequence | sequence record 288953 | Full Sequence
TCAATATTGGCCATTAGCCATATTATTCATTGGTTATATAGCATAAATCAATATTGGCTATTGGCCATTG
CATACGTTGTATCTATATCATAATATGTACATTTATATTGGCTCATGTCCAATATGACCGCCATGTTGGC
ATTGATTATTGACTAGTTATTAATAGTAATCAATTACGGGGTCATTAGTTCATAGCCCATATATGGAGTT
CCGCGTTACATAACTTACGGTAAATGGCCCGCCTGGCTGACCGCCCAACGACCCCCGCCCATTGACGTCA
ATAATGACGTATGTTCCCATAGTAACGCCAATAGGGACTTTCCATTGACGTCAATGGGTGGAGTATTTAC
GGTAAACTGCCCACTTGGCAGTACATCAAGTGTATCATATGCCAAGTCCGCCCCCTATTGACGTCAATGA
CGGTAAATGGCCCGCCTGGCATTATGCCCAGTACATGACCTTACGGGACTTTCCTACTTGGCAGTACATC
TACGTATTAGTCATCGCTATTACCATGGTGATGCGGTTTTGGCAGTACACCAATGGGCGTGGATAGCGGT
TTGACTCACGGGGATTTCCAAGTCTCCACCCCATTGACGTCAATGGGAGTTTGTTTTGGCACCAAAATCA
ACGGGACTTTCCAAAATGTCGTAACAACTGCGATCGCCCGCCCCGTTGACGCAAATGGGCGGTAGGCGTG
TACGGTGGGAGGTCTATATAAGCAGAGCTCGTTTAGTGAACCGTCAGATCACTAGAAGCTTTATTGCGGT
AGTTTATCACAGTTAAATTGCTAACGCAGTCAGTGCTTCTGACACAACAGTCTCGAACTTAAGCTGCAGT
GACTCTCTTAAGGTAGCCTTGCAGAAGTTGGTCGTGAGGCACTGGGCAGGTAAGTATCAAGGTTACAAGA
CAGGTTTAAGGAGACCAATAGAAACTGGGCTTGTCGAGACAGAGAAGACTCTTGCGTTTCTGATAGGCAC
CTATTGGTCTTACTGACATCCACTTTGCCTTTCTCTCCACAGGTGTCCACTCCCAGTTCAATTACAGCTC
TTAAGGCTAGAGTACTTAATACGACTCACTATAGGCTAGCCACCATGGACGCACAAACACGACGACGTGA
GCGTCGCGCTGAGAAACAAGCTCAATGGAAAGCTGCAAACCCACCGCTCGAGATGGCTTACCCATACGAT
GTTCCAGATTACGCTATGGATGCTGATTCTGCCTCCAGTTCTGAATCAGAGAGAAACATCACTATCATGG
CTTCAGGGAACACAGGTGGTGAAAAAGATGGCCTTCGGAATAGCACTGGACTTGGTTCCCAAAACAAGTT
TGTAGTTGGTAGCAGCAGCAATAATGTGGGCCATGGAAGTAGTACTGGGCCATGGGGTTTTTCCCATGGA
GCCATAATAAGCACATGTCAGGTCTCTGTGGATGCTCCTGAAAGCAAATCTGAAAGTAGCAACAATAGAA
TGAATGCTTGGGGCACTGTAAGTTCTTCATCAAATGGAGGGTTAAATCCAAGCACTTTGAATTCAGCTAG
CAACCATGGTGCCTGGCCAGTATTAGAGAACAATGGACTTGCCCTAAAAGGGCCTGTAGGGAGTGGTAGT
TCTGGCATTAATATTCAGTGCAGTACTATAGGCCAGATGCCTAACAATCAGAGTATTAACTCTAAAGTGA
GTGGTGGTTCTACCCATGGTACCTGGGGAAGCCTTCAGGAAACTTGTGAATCTGAAGTAAGTGGTACACA
GAAGGTTTCATTCAGTGGTCAACCTCAAAATATTACCACTGAAATGACTGGACCAAATAACACTACTAAC
TTTATGACCTCTAGTTTACCAAACTCCGGTTCAGTGCAGAATAATGAGCTGCCTAGTAGTAACACAGGGG
CCTGGCGTGTGAGCACAATGAATCATCCTCAGATGCAGGCTCCATCAGGTATGAATGGCACTTCCCTTTC
TCACCTTAGCAATGGAGAGTCAAAAAGTGGAGGCTCTTATGGTACTACATGGGGTGCCTATGGTTCTAAT
TACTCTGGAGACAAATGTTCAGGCCCTAATGGCCAAGCTAATGGTGACACTGTGAATGCAACTCTAATGC
AGCCTGGCGTAAATGGTCCTATGGGCACTAACTTTCAAGTTAACACAAACAAAGGAGGTGGTGTGTGGGA
ATCTGGTGCAGCAAACTCCCAGAGTACATCATGGGGAAGTGGAAATGGCGCAAATTCTGGAGGAAGTCGA
AGAGGATGGGGAACCCCTGCACAAAACACTGGCACTAATTTACCCAGCGTTGAGTGGAACAAACTGCCTA
GCAATCAGCATTCCAATGATAGTGCAAATGGCAATGGTAAGACGTTTACAAATGGATGGAAATCTACTGA
GGAAGAGGATCAGGGTTCTGCCACATCTCAGACAAATGAGCAAAGCAGTGTGTGGGCCAAAACAGGAGGT
ACAGTGGAGAGCGATGGTAGTACAGAAAGCACTGGACGCCTTGAGGAAAAAGGAACTGGGGAAAGTCAGA
GTAGAGACAGAAGAAAAATTGATCAGCACACATTACTCCAAAGCATTGTAAACAGAACTGACTTAGATCC
ACGTGTCCTGTCCAACTCTGGTTGGGGACAGACTCCTATTAAGCAGAATACTGCCTGGGATACAGAAACA
TCACCTAGAGGGGAACGAAAGACTGACAATGGGACAGAGGCCTGGGGAAGCTCTGCAACACAGACTTTTA
ACTCAGGGGCATGTATAGATAAGACTAGCCCTAATGGTAATGATACCTCATCTGTATCAGGGTGGGGCGA
TCCCAAACCTGCTCTGAGGTGGGGAGATTCCAAAGGCTCAAACTGCCAGGGGGGGTGGGAAGATGATTCT
GCTGCTACAGGAATGGTCAAGAGCAATCAGTGGGGGAATTGCAAAGAGGAGAAGGCTGCATGGAATGACT
CGCAAAAGAATAAACAGGGATGGGGTGATGGACAAAAATCAAGCCAAGGGTGGTCTGTTTCTGCCAGTGA
TAACTGGGGAGAAACTTCAAGGAATAACCATTGGGGTGAGGCCAATAAGAAATCCAGCTCAGGAGGTAGT
GACAGTGACAGGTCCGTTTCCGGTTGGAACGAACTTGGTAAAACTAGTTCTTTCACTTGGGGAAACAACA
TAAATCCAAATAATTCATCAGGATGGGATGAATCTTCTAAACCTACTCCTTCCCAGGGATGGGGAGACCC
TCCAAAGTCTAATCAGTCTCTAGGTTGGGGAGATTCGTCAAAGCCAGTCAGCTCTCCAGACTGGAACAAG
CAACAAGACATTGTTGGATCTTGGGGAATCCCACCAGCTACAGGCAAACCTCCTGGTACAGGCTGGCTGG
GGGGACCTATACCAGCCCCAGCAAAAGAAGAAGAACCCACAGGCTGGGAGGAACCATCCCCAGAATCTAT
ACGTCGCAAAATGGAGATTGATGATGGAACTTCAGCTTGGGGAGATCCAAGCAAATACAACTACAAAAAT
GTGAACATGTGGAACAAAAACGTCCCAAATGGCAACAGCCGTTCAGACCAGCAAGCACAGGTACATCAGC
TGCTAACGCCTGCAAGTGCCATCTCAAACAAAGAGGCAAGCAGTGGCTCTGGCTGGGGTGAGCCCTGGGG
GGAGCCTTCTACTCCAGCCACAACTGTGGATAATGGTACTTCAGCATGGGGTAAGCCCATAGACAGTGGT
CCCAGCTGGGGGGAACCCATTGCTGCGGCATCCAGCACATCCACGTGGGGCTCCAGCTCTGTTGGTCCAC
AAGCATTAAGCAAATCTGGGCCAAAATCTATGCAAGATGGCTGGTGTGGTGATGATATGCCATTGCCTGG
AAATCGCCCCACTGGCTGGGAAGAGGAAGAGGATGTGGAGATTGGAATGTGGAATAGTAATTCATCTCAA
GAGCTTAACTCATCTTTAAATTGGCCACCATATACAAAGAAAATGTCATCGAAGGGTCTGAGTGGCAAAA
AAAGGAGAAGGGAAAGGGGAATGATGAAAGGTGGAAACAAACAAGAAGAAGCGTGGATAAATCCATTTGT
TAAACAGTTTTCAAACATCAGTTTTTCGAGAGACTCACCAGAGGAAAATGTACAAAGCAATAAGATGGAC
CTTTCTGGAGGAATGTTACAAGACAAACGAATGGAGATAGATAAACATAGCCTAAATATTGGTGATTACA
ATCGAACGGTCGGGAAAGGCCCTGGTTCTCGGCCTCAGATTTCCAAAGAGTCTTCCATGGAGCGCAATCC
TTATTTTGATAAGGATGGCATTGTAGCAGATGAATCCCAAAACATGCAGTTTATGTCCAGTCAAAGCATG
AAGCTTCCCCCTTCAAATAGTGCACTACCTAACCAGGCCCTTGGCTCCATAGCAGGGCTGGGTATGCAAA
ACTTGAATTCTGTTAGACAGAATGGCAATCCCAGTATGTTTGGTGTTGGAAACACAGCAGCACAACCCCG
GGGCATGCAGCAGCCTCCAGCACAACCTCTTAGTTCATCTCAGCCTAATCTCCGTGCTCAAGTGCCTCCT
CCATTACTCTCCCCTCAGGTTCCAGTTTCATTGCTGAAGTATGCACCAAACAACGGTGGCCTGAATCCAC
TCTTTGGCCCTCAACAGGTAGCCATGCTGAACCAGCTATCCCAGCTAAACCAGCTTTCTCAGATCTCCCA
GTTACAGCGATTGTTAGCGCAGCAGCAAAGGGCGCAGAGTCAGAGAAGCGTGCCTTCTGGGAACCGGCCG
CAGCAAGACCAGCAGGGTCGACCTCTTAGTGTGCAGCAGCAAATGATGCAACAATCTCGTCAACTTGATC
CAAACCTGTTGGTGAAGCAGCAGACTCCACCATCTCAGCAGCAGCCACTCCATCAGCCAGCCATGAAGTC
TTTCCTTGACAATGTCATGCCCCACACTACACCTGAGCTGCAAAAAGGGGCGGCCGCTTCCCTTTAGTGA
GGGTTAATGCTTCGAGCAGACATGATAAGATACATTGATGAGTTTGGACAAACCACAACTAGAATGCAGT
GAAAAAAATGCTTTATTTGTGAAATTTGTGATGCTATTGCTTTATTTGTAACCATTATAAGCTGCAATAA
ACAAGTAACAACAATTGCATTCATTTTATGTTTCAGGTTCAGGGGGAGATGTGGGAGGTTTTTTAAAGCA
AGTAAAACCTCTACAAATGTGGTAAAATCCGATAAGGATCGATCCGGGCTGGCGTAATAGCGAAGAGGCC
CGCACCGATCGCCCTTCCCAACAGTTGCGCAGCCTGAATGGCGAATGG
[124 nt withheld, positions 5299-5422]
C
[91 nt withheld, positions 5424-5514]
A
[49 nt withheld, positions 5516-5564]
CCTTTGACGTTGGAGTCCACGTTCTTT
[37 nt withheld, positions 5592-5628]
ACCCTATCTCGGTCTATTCTTTTGATTTATAAGGGATTTTGCCGATTTCGGCCTATTGGTTAAAAAATGA
GCTGATTTAACAAAAATTTAACGCGAATTTTAACAAAATATTAACGCTTACAATTTCCTGATGCGGTATT
TTCTCCTTACGCATCTGTGCGGTATTTCACACCGCATACGCGGATCTGCGCAGCACCATGGCCTGAAATA
ACCTCTGAAAGAGGAACTTGGTTAGGTACCTTCTGAGGCGGAAAGAACCAGCTGTGGAATGTGTGTCAGT
TAGGGTGTGGAAAGTCCCCAGGCTCCCCAGCAGGCAGAAGTATGCAAAGCATGCATCTCAATTAGTCAGC
AACCAGGTGTGGAAAGTCCCCAGGCTCCCCAGCAGGCAGAAGTATGCAAAGCATGCATCTCAATTAGTCA
GCAACCATAGTCCCGCCCCTAACTCCGCCCATCCCGCCCCTAACTCCGCCCAGTTCCGCCCATTCTCCGC
CCCATGGCTGACTAATTTTTTTTATTTATGCAGAGGCCGAGGCCGCCTCGGCCTCTGAGCTATTCCAGAA
GTAGTGAGGAGGCTTTTTTGGAGGCCTAGGCTTTTGCAAAAAGCTTGATTCTTCTGACACAACAGTCTCG
AACTTAAGGCTAGAGCCACCATGATTGAACAAGATGGATTGCACGCAGGTTCTCCGGCCGCTTGGGTGGA
GAGGCTATTCGGCTATGACTGGGCACAACAGACAATCGGCTGCTCTGATGCCGCCGTGTTCCGGCTGTCA
GCGCAGGGGCGCCCGGTTCTTTTTGTCAAGACCGACCTGTCCGGTGCCCTGAATGAACTGCAGGACGAGG
CAGCGCGGCTATCGTGGCTGGCCACGACGGGCGTTCCTTGCGCAGCTGTGCTCGACGTTGTCACTGAAGC
GGGAAGGGACTGGCTGCTATTGGGCGAAGTGCCGGGGCAGGATCTCCTGTCATCTCACCTTGCTCCTGCC
GAGAAAGTATCCATCATGGCTGATGCAATGCGGCGGCTGCATACGCTTGATCCGGCTACCTGCCCATTCG
ACCACCAAGCGAAACATCGCATCGAGCGAGCACGTACTCGGATGGAAGCCGGTCTTGTCGATCAGGATGA
TCTGGACGAAGAGCATCAGGGGCTCGCGCCAGCCGAACTGTTCGCCAGGCTCAAGGCGCGCATGCCCGAC
GGCGAGGATCTCGTCGTGACCCATGGCGATGCCTGCTTGCCGAATATCATGGTGGAAAATGGCCGCTTTT
CTGGATTCATCGACTGTGGCCGGCTGGGTGTGGCGGACCGCTATCAGGACATAGCGTTGGCTACCCGTGA
TATTGCTGAAGAGCTTGGCGGCGAATGGGCTGACCGCTTCCTCGTGCTTTACGGTATCGCCGCTCCCGAT
TCGCAGCGCATCGCCTTCTATCGCCTTCTTGACGAGTTCTTCTGAGCGGGACTCTGGGGTTCGAAATGAC
CGACCAAGCGACGCCCAACCTGCCATCACGATGGCCGCAATAAAATATCTTTATTTTCATTACATCTGTG
TGTTGGTTTTTTGTGTGAATCGATAGCGATAAGGATCCGCGTATGGTGCACTCTCAGTACAATCTGCTCT
GATGCCGCATAGTTAAGCCAGCCCCGACACCCGCCAACACCCGCTGACGCGCCCTGACGGGCTTGTCTGC
TCCCGGCATCCGCTTACAGACAAGCTGTGACCGTCTCCGGGAGCTGCATGTGTCAGAGGTTTTCACCGTC
ATCACCGAAACGCGCGAGACGAAAGGGCCTCGTGATACGCCTATTTTTATAGGTTAATGTCATGATAATA
ATGGTTTCTTAGACGTCAGGTGGCACTTTTCGGGGAAATGTGCGCGGAACCCCTATTTGTTTATTTTTCT
AAATACATTCAAATATGTATCCGCTCATGAGACAATAACCCTGATAAATGCTTCAATAATATTGAAAAAG
GAAGAGTATGAGTATTCAACATTTCCGTGTCGCCCTTATTCCCTTTTTTGCGGCATTTTGCCTTCCTGTT
TTTGCTCACCCAGAAACGCTGGTGAAAGTAAAAGATGCTGAAGATCAGTTGGGTGCACGAGTGGGTTACA
TCGAACTGGATCTCAACAGCGGTAAGATCCTTGAGAGTTTTCGCCCCGAAGAACGTTTTCCAATGATGAG
CACTTTTAAAGTTCTGCTATGTGGCGCGGTATTATCCCGTATTGACGCCGGGCAAGAGCAACTCGGTCGC
CGCATACACTATTCTCAGAATGACTTGGTTGAGTACTCACCAGTCACAGAAAAGCATCTTACGGATGGCA
TGACAGTAAGAGAATTATGCAGTGCTGCCATAACCATGAGTGATAACACTGCGGCCAACTTACTTCTGAC
AACGATCGGAGGACCGAAGGAGCTAACCGCTTTTTTGCACAACATGGGGGATCATGTAACTCGCCTTGAT
CGTTGGGAACCGGAGCTGAATGAAGCCATACCAAACGACGAGCGTGACACCACGATGCCTGTAGCAATGG
CAACAACGTTGCGCAAACTATTAACTGGCGAACTACTTACTCTAGCTTCCCGGCAACAATTAATAGACTG
GATGGAGGCGGATAAAGTTGCAGGACCACTTCTGCGCTCGGCCCTTCCGGCTGGCTGGTTTATTGCTGAT
AAATCTGGAGCCGGTGAGCGTGGGTCTCGCGGTATCATTGCAGCACTGGGGCCAGATGGTAAGCCCTCCC
GTATCGTAGTTATCTACACGACGGGGAGTCAGGCAACTATGGATGAACGAAATAGACAGATCGCTGAGAT
AGGTGCCTCACTGATTAAGCATTGGTAACTGTCAGACCAAGTTTACTCATATATACTTTAGATTGATTTA
AAACTTCATTTTTAATTTAAAAGGATCTAGGTGAAGATCCTTTTTGATAATCTCATGACCAAAATCCCTT
AACGTGAGTTTTCGTTCCACTGAGCGTCAGACCCCGTAGAAAAGATCAAAGGATCTTCTTGAGATCCTTT
TTTTCTGCGCGTAATCTGCTGCTTGCAAACAAAAAAACCACCGCTACCAGCGGTGGTTTGTTTGCCGGAT
CAAGAGCTACCAACTCTTTTTCCGAAGGTAACTGGCTTCAGCAGAGCGCAGATACCAAATACTGTTCTTC
TAGTGTAGCCGTAGTTAGGCCACCACTTCAAGAACTCTGTAGCACCGCCTACATACCTCGCTCTGCTAAT
CCTGTTACCAGTGGCTGCTGCCAGTGGCGATAAGTCGTGTCTTACCGGGTTGGACTCAAGACGATAGTTA
CCGGATAAGGCGCAGCGGTCGGGCTGAACGGGGGGTTCGTGCACACAGCCCAGCTTGGAGCGAACGACCT
ACACCGAACTGAGATACCTACAGCGTGAGCTATGAGAAAGCGCCACGCTTCCCGAAGGGAGAAAGGCGGA
CAGGTATCCGGTAAGCGGCAGGGTCGGAACAGGAGAGCGCACGAGGGAGCTTCCAGGGGGAAACGCCTGG
TATCTTTATAGTCCTGTCGGGTTTCGCCACCTCTGACTTGAGCGTCGATTTTTGTGATGCTCGTCAGGGG
GGCGGAGCCTATGGAAAAACGCCAGCAACGCGGCCTTTTTACGGTTCCTGGCCTTTTGCTGGCCTTTTGC
TCACATGGCTCGACAGATCT
